Addgene plasmid #174468: pFX-mCherry-Sec61β
Purpose: Express mCherry with endoplasmic reticulum-targeting sequence in mammalian cells
Depositing lab: Yusuke Ohba. Depositing organization: Hokkaido University. Publication: Folding Latency of Fluorescent Proteins Affects the Mitochondrial Localization of Fusion Proteins. Kashiwagi S, Fujioka Y, Satoh AO, Yoshida A, Fujioka M, Nepal P, Tsuzuki A, Aoki O, Paudel S, Sasajima H, Ohba Y. Cell Struct Funct. 2019 Dec 26;44(2):183-194. doi: 10.1247/csf.19028. Epub 2019 Nov 15. PubMed 31735740.
Backbone
  Vector backbone: pFX
  Backbone size w/o insert (bp): 4000
  Total vector size (bp): 5000
  Vector type: Mammalian Expression
  Selectable markers: Neomycin (select with G418)
Growth in bacteria
  Bacterial resistance: Kanamycin, 50 μg/mL
  Growth temperature: 37°C
  Growth strain: DH5alpha
  Copy number: High Copy
Gene/Insert
  Gene/Insert name: Venus with endoplasmic reticulum-targeting sequence
  Insert size (bp): 1000
  Promoter: CMV
  Tag / fusion protein: Sec61 subunit beta (C terminal on backbone)
  Cloning method: Restriction Enzyme; 5′ cloning site EcoRI (not destroyed); 3′ cloning site NotI (not destroyed)
  Sequencing primers: 5′ none; 3′ none
Terms and licenses: Academic/Nonprofit Terms; Industry Terms: Not Available to Industry
How to cite: pFX-mCherry-Sec61β was a gift from Yusuke Ohba (Addgene plasmid # 174468 ; http://n2t.net/addgene:174468 ; RRID:Addgene_174468)
