[The description below was written by a language model from this plasmid's Addgene catalogue record and pLannotate feature annotations shown in this document.]
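Description:
pFX-mCherry-Sec61β is a mammalian expression plasmid of about 5 kb, built on the pFX backbone, that labels the endoplasmic reticulum with a red fluorescent fusion protein. The human cytomegalovirus immediate-early enhancer and promoter drive an mCherry coding sequence, followed after a short gap by Sec61β, and the unit is terminated by an SV40 polyadenylation signal. The record lists Sec61β as a C-terminal fusion partner carried on the backbone, with the fluorescent protein cloned between retained EcoRI and NotI sites, an arrangement that would allow different fluorescent proteins to be exchanged in front of the same targeting module. Sec61β is a subunit of the Sec61 translocon in the ER membrane, so fusing it to mCherry localises the fluorescence to the ER. The catalogue's insert field names Venus rather than mCherry, but the plasmid name, the stated purpose and the sequence-derived annotation all indicate mCherry. The Venus entry therefore looks like a carry-over from a sibling construct.

For propagation in bacteria, the plasmid has a high-copy ColE1/pUC-type origin and is selected with kanamycin. A single Tn5 NeoR/KanR gene sits behind tandem bacterial (bla) and SV40 early promoters and ends with an HSV TK polyadenylation signal. It therefore confers kanamycin resistance in E. coli and G418 resistance in transfected mammalian cells, which allows stable lines to be selected. An f1 origin is also present. The short large T antigen, ble and bGH poly(A) hits are fragmentary annotations, probably backbone remnants rather than functional elements. The plasmid comes from a study of how the folding behaviour of fluorescent proteins affects the localisation of organelle-targeted fusions, and it serves as an ER marker for fluorescence imaging of mammalian cells.
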