Features (pLannotate 1.2.2; 14 found; start..end, strand, type, name):
     61..364     +  enhancer       CMV enhancer: human cytomegalovirus immediate early enhancer
    365..568     +  promoter       CMV promoter: human cytomegalovirus (CMV) immediate early promoter
    627..1334    +  CDS            mCherry: mCherry is a basic (constitutively fluorescent) red fluorescent protein published in 2004, derived from Discosoma sp.. It is reported to be a very rapidly-maturing monomer with low acid sensitivity.
   1383..1670    +  CDS            SEC61B (sequence withheld): SC61B_CANLF - Experimental evidence at protein level: Swiss-Prot protein existence level 1. Component of SEC61 channel-forming translocon complex that mediates transport of signal peptide-containing precursor polypeptides across the endoplasmic reticulum (ER) (PubMed:8107851). Component of a ribosome-associated ER translocon complex involved in multi-pass membrane protein transport into the ER membrane and biogenesis (By similarity). The SEC61 channel cooperates with the translocating protein TRAM1 to import nascent proteins into the ER (By similarity). Required for PKD1/Polycystin-1 biogenesi
   1713..1797    +  CDS            large T antigen (fragment): large T antigen from SV40 (simian virus 40)
   1820..1941    +  polyA_signal   SV40 poly(A) signal: SV40 polyadenylation signal
   1975..2403    -  rep_origin     f1 ori (sequence partly withheld): f1 bacteriophage origin of replication; arrow indicates direction of (+) strand synthesis
   2430..2534    +  promoter       AmpR promoter: bla
   2536..2893    +  promoter       SV40 promoter: SV40 enhancer and early promoter
   2928..3722    +  CDS            NeoR/KanR: aminoglycoside phosphotransferase from Tn5; aph(3')-II (or nptII); confers resistance to neomycin, kanamycin, and G418 (Geneticin®)
   3743..3895    +  CDS            ble (fragment): BLE_KLEPN - Experimental evidence at protein level: Swiss-Prot protein existence level 1. Binding protein with a strong affinity to the bleomycin family of antibiotics. Binds to CL990; an antimitotic-antibiotic compound. From Klebsiella pneumoniae.
   3954..4001    +  polyA_signal   HSV TK poly(A) signal: herpes simplex virus thymidine kinase polyadenylation signal (Cole and Stacy, 1985)
   4092..4108    -  polyA_signal   bGH poly(A) signal (fragment): bovine growth hormone polyadenylation signal
   4330..4918    +  rep_origin     ori: high-copy-number ColE1/pMB1/pBR322/pUC origin of replication
>Addgene plasmid #174468 | pFX-mCherry-Sec61β | addgene full sequence | sequence record 354851 | Addgene NGS Result
TAGTTATTAATAGTAATCAATTACGGGGTCATTAGTTCATAGCCCATATATGGAGTTCCGCGTTACATAA
CTTACGGTAAATGGCCCGCCTGGCTGACCGCCCAACGACCCCCGCCCATTGACGTCAATAATGACGTATG
TTCCCATAGTAACGCCAATAGGGACTTTCCATTGACGTCAATGGGTGGAGTATTTACGGTAAACTGCCCA
CTTGGCAGTACATCAAGTGTATCATATGCCAAGTACGCCCCCTATTGACGTCAATGACGGTAAATGGCCC
GCCTGGCATTATGCCCAGTACATGACCTTATGGGACTTTCCTACTTGGCAGTACATCTACGTATTAGTCA
TCGCTATTACCATGGTGATGCGGTTTTGGCAGTACATCAATGGGCGTGGATAGCGGTTTGACTCACGGGG
ATTTCCAAGTCTCCACCCCATTGACGTCAATGGGAGTTTGTTTTGGCACCAAAATCAACGGGACTTTCCA
AAATGTCGTAACAACTCCGCCCCATTGACGCAAATGGGCGGTAGGCGTGTACGGTGGGAGGTCTATATAA
GCAGAGCTGGTTTAGTGAACCGTCAGATCCGCTAGCGCTACCGGTTCTAGAGCCATGGAATTCACCATGG
TGAGCAAGGGCGAGGAGGATAACATGGCCATCATCAAGGAGTTCATGCGCTTCAAGGTGCACATGGAGGG
CTCCGTGAACGGCCACGAGTTCGAGATCGAGGGCGAGGGCGAGGGCCGCCCCTACGAGGGCACCCAGACC
GCCAAGCTGAAGGTGACCAAGGGTGGCCCCCTGCCCTTCGCCTGGGACATCCTGTCCCCTCAGTTCATGT
ACGGCTCCAAGGCCTACGTGAAGCACCCCGCCGACATCCCCGACTACTTGAAGCTGTCCTTCCCCGAGGG
CTTCAAGTGGGAGCGCGTGATGAACTTCGAGGACGGCGGCGTGGTGACCGTGACCCAGGACTCCTCCCTG
CAGGACGGCGAGTTCATCTACAAGGTGAAGCTGCGCGGCACCAACTTCCCCTCCGACGGCCCCGTAATGC
AGAAGAAGACCATGGGCTGGGAGGCCTCCTCCGAGCGGATGTACCCCGAGGACGGCGCCCTGAAGGGCGA
GATCAAGCAGAGGCTGAAGCTGAAGGACGGCGGCCACTACGACGCTGAGGTCAAGACCACCTACAAGGCC
AAGAAGCCCGTGCAGCTGCCCGGCGCCTACAACGTCAACATCAAGTTGGACATCACCTCCCACAACGAGG
ACTACACCATCGTGGAACAGTACGAACGCGCCGAGGGCCGCCACTCCACCGGCGGCATGGACGAGCTGTA
CAAGGGAGGCTCCGGAGGAAGATCTGGAGGATCCGGAGGACTCGAGCCCACC
[288 nt withheld, positions 1383-1670]
GGCGGCCGCTGACTGACTGAAGATCCACCGGATCTAGATAACTGATCATAATCAGCCATACCACATTTGT
AGAGGTTTTACTTGCTTTAAAAAACCTCCCACACCTCCCCCTGAACCTGAAACATAAAATGAATGCAATT
GTTGTTGTTAACTTGTTTATTGCAGCTTATAATGGTTACAAATAAAGCAATAGCATCACAAATTTCACAA
ATAAAGCATTTTTTTCACTGCATTCTAGTTGTGGTTTGTCCAAACTCATCAATGTATCTTAAGGCGTAAA
TTGTAAGCGTTAATATTTTGTTAAAATTCGCGTTAAATTTTTGTTAAATCAGCTCATTTTTTAACCAATA
GGCCGAAATCGGCAAAATCCCTTATAAATCAAAAGAATAGACCGAGATAGGGT
[37 nt withheld, positions 2074-2110]
AAAGAACGTGGACTCCAACGTCAAAGG
[49 nt withheld, positions 2138-2186]
T
[91 nt withheld, positions 2188-2278]
G
[124 nt withheld, positions 2280-2403]
CAGGTGGCACTTTTCGGGGAAATGTGCGCGGAACCCCTATTTGTTTATTTTTCTAAATACATTCAAATAT
GTATCCGCTCATGAGACAATAACCCTGATAAATGCTTCAATAATATTGAAAAAGGAAGAGTCCTGAGGCG
GAAAGAACCAGCTGTGGAATGTGTGTCAGTTAGGGTGTGGAAAGTCCCCAGGCTCCCCAGCAGGCAGAAG
TATGCAAAGCATGCATCTCAATTAGTCAGCAACCAGGTGTGGAAAGTCCCCAGGCTCCCCAGCAGGCAGA
AGTATGCAAAGCATGCATCTCAATTAGTCAGCAACCATAGTCCCGCCCCTAACTCCGCCCATCCCGCCCC
TAACTCCGCCCAGTTCCGCCCATTCTCCGCCCCATGGCTGACTAATTTTTTTTATTTATGCAGAGGCCGA
GGCCGCCTCGGCCTCTGAGCTATTCCAGAAGTAGTGAGGAGGCTTTTTTGGAGGCCTAGGCTTTTGCAAA
GATCGATCAAGAGACAGGATGAGGATCGTTTCGCATGATTGAACAAGATGGATTGCACGCAGGTTCTCCG
GCCGCTTGGGTGGAGAGGCTATTCGGCTATGACTGGGCACAACAGACAATCGGCTGCTCTGATGCCGCCG
TGTTCCGGCTGTCAGCGCAGGGGCGCCCGGTTCTTTTTGTCAAGACCGACCTGTCCGGTGCCCTGAATGA
ACTGCAAGACGAGGCAGCGCGGCTATCGTGGCTGGCCACGACGGGCGTTCCTTGCGCAGCTGTGCTCGAC
GTTGTCACTGAAGCGGGAAGGGACTGGCTGCTATTGGGCGAAGTGCCGGGGCAGGATCTCCTGTCATCTC
ACCTTGCTCCTGCCGAGAAAGTATCCATCATGGCTGATGCAATGCGGCGGCTGCATACGCTTGATCCGGC
TACCTGCCCATTCGACCACCAAGCGAAACATCGCATCGAGCGAGCACGTACTCGGATGGAAGCCGGTCTT
GTCGATCAGGATGATCTGGACGAAGAGCATCAGGGGCTCGCGCCAGCCGAACTGTTCGCCAGGCTCAAGG
CGAGCATGCCCGACGGCGAGGATCTCGTCGTGACCCATGGCGATGCCTGCTTGCCGAATATCATGGTGGA
AAATGGCCGCTTTTCTGGATTCATCGACTGTGGCCGGCTGGGTGTGGCGGACCGCTATCAGGACATAGCG
TTGGCTACCCGTGATATTGCTGAAGAGCTTGGCGGCGAATGGGCTGACCGCTTCCTCGTGCTTTACGGTA
TCGCCGCTCCCGATTCGCAGCGCATCGCCTTCTATCGCCTTCTTGACGAGTTCTTCTGAGCGGGACTCTG
GGGTTCGAAATGACCGACCAAGCGACGCCCAACCTGCCATCACGAGATTTCGATTCCACCGCCGCCTTCT
ATGAAAGGTTGGGCTTCGGAATCGTTTTCCGGGACGCCGGCTGGATGATCCTCCAGCGCGGGGATCTCAT
GCTGGAGTTCTTCGCCCACCCTAGGGGGAGGCTAACTGAAACACGGAAGGAGACAATACCGGAAGGAACC
CGCGCTATGACGGCAATAAAAAGACAGAATAAAACGCACGGTGTTGGGTCGTTTGTTCATAAACGCGGGG
TTCGGTCCCAGGGCTGGCACTCTGTCGATACCCCACCGAGACCCCATTGGGGCCAATACGCCCGCGTTTC
TTCCTTTTCCCCACCCCACCCCCCAAGTTCGGGTGAAGGCCCAGGGCTCGCAGCCAACGTCGGGGCGGCA
GGCCCTGCCATAGCCTCAGGTTACTCATATATACTTTAGATTGATTTAAAACTTCATTTTTAATTTAAAA
GGATCTAGGTGAAGATCCTTTTTGATAATCTCATGACCAAAATCCCTTAACGTGAGTTTTCGTTCCACTG
AGCGTCAGACCCCGTAGAAAAGATCAAAGGATCTTCTTGAGATCCTTTTTTTCTGCGCGTAATCTGCTGC
TTGCAAACAAAAAAACCACCGCTACCAGCGGTGGTTTGTTTGCCGGATCAAGAGCTACCAACTCTTTTTC
CGAAGGTAACTGGCTTCAGCAGAGCGCAGATACCAAATACTGTTCTTCTAGTGTAGCCGTAGTTAGGCCA
CCACTTCAAGAACTCTGTAGCACCGCCTACATACCTCGCTCTGCTAATCCTGTTACCAGTGGCTGCTGCC
AGTGGCGATAAGTCGTGTCTTACCGGGTTGGACTCAAGACGATAGTTACCGGATAAGGCGCAGCGGTCGG
GCTGAACGGGGGGTTCGTGCACACAGCCCAGCTTGGAGCGAACGACCTACACCGAACTGAGATACCTACA
GCGTGAGCTATGAGAAAGCGCCACGCTTCCCGAAGGGAGAAAGGCGGACAGGTATCCGGTAAGCGGCAGG
GTCGGAACAGGAGAGCGCACGAGGGAGCTTCCAGGGGGAAACGCCTGGTATCTTTATAGTCCTGTCGGGT
TTCGCCACCTCTGACTTGAGCGTCGATTTTTGTGATGCTCGTCAGGGGGGCGGAGCCTATGGAAAAACGC
CAGCAACGCGGCCTTTTTACGGTTCCTGGCCTTTTGCTGGCCTTTTGCTCACATGTTCTTTCCTGCGTTA
TCCCCTGATTCTGTGGATAACCGTATTACCGCCATGCAT
